Addgene plasmid #23602: pDONR223-TXNDC3
Depositing lab: William Hahn & David Root. Depositing organization: Dana-Farber Cancer Institute. Publication: COT drives resistance to RAF inhibition through MAP kinase pathway reactivation. Johannessen CM, Boehm JS, Kim SY, Thomas SR, Wardwell L, Johnson LA, Emery CM, Stransky N, Cogdill AP, Barretina J, Caponigro G, Hieronymus H, Murray RR, Salehi-Ashtiani K, Hill DE, Vidal M, Zhao JJ, Yang X, Alkan O, Kim S, Harris JL, Wilson CJ, Myer VE, Finan PM, Root DE, Roberts TM, Golub T, Flaherty KT, Dummer R, Weber BL, Sellers WR, Schlegel R, Wargo JA, Hahn WC, Garraway LA. Nature. 2010 Dec 16;468(7326):968-72. doi: 10.1038/nature09627 PubMed 21107320.
Backbone
  Vector backbone: pDONR223
  Backbone manufacturer: Invitrogen
  Backbone size w/o insert (bp): 5005
  Vector type: Gateway Donor vector
Growth in bacteria
  Bacterial resistance: Spectinomycin, 50 μg/mL
  Growth temperature: 37°C
  Growth strain: DH5alpha
  Copy number: High Copy
Gene/Insert
  Gene/Insert name: TXNDC3 (alt name: thioredoxin domain containing 3 (spermatozoa);TXNDC3)
  Species: H. sapiens (human)
  Insert size (bp): 1767
  Entrez Gene: NME8 (a.k.a. CILD6, HEL-S-99, NM23-H8, SPTRX2, TXNDC3, sptrx-2)
  Cloning method: Gateway Cloning
  Sequencing primers: 5′ M13pUC-fwd; 3′ M13rev
Terms and licenses: Academic/Nonprofit Terms; Industry Terms: Not Available to Industry
Depositor comments: The ORF has no Stop codon. This design enables easy recombination into a destination vector to add an epitope tag of choice and Stop codon to the ORF. Do NOT use this plasmid directly for transfections. A set of 4 custom lentiviral vectors is available ( pLX301 (http://www.addgene.org/25895/) , pLX302 (http://www.addgene.org/25896/) , pLX303 (http://www.addgene.org/25897/) , pLX304 (http://www.addgene.org/25890/) ) to be used to express these ORFs in mammalian cells. These plasmids are not included in the kit and must be ordered separately.
How to cite: pDONR223-TXNDC3 was a gift from William Hahn & David Root (Addgene plasmid # 23602 ; http://n2t.net/addgene:23602 ; RRID:Addgene_23602)
