[The description below was written by a language model from this plasmid's Addgene catalogue record.]
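Description:
pDONR223-TXNDC3 is a Gateway entry clone built in the Invitrogen pDONR223 donor backbone (about 5 kb without insert), carrying the human open reading frame for TXNDC3, thioredoxin domain containing 3 (spermatozoa), now listed in Entrez Gene as NME8 and also known as SPTRX2 or NM23-H8. The insert is about 1.77 kb and was introduced by Gateway recombination. The plasmid is maintained at high copy number in standard E. coli cloning strains under spectinomycin selection. M13 forward and reverse primer sites flank the insert for sequence verification. No feature table accompanies the record, so the origin of replication and the exact recombination sites around the ORF are not itemised. As a general matter, an ORF recombined into a pDONR vector sits between attL sites, ready for an LR reaction.

The ORF has no stop codon. This "open" format allows it to be transferred into a destination vector that supplies a C-terminal epitope tag of choice and the stop codon in frame. The record names no eukaryotic promoter, and the depositors state that the plasmid should not be used directly for transfection; it is a shuttle and storage clone only. For expression in mammalian cells, the ORF is meant to be moved into a compatible destination vector, and the depositors point to a set of four lentiviral Gateway vectors (pLX301 to pLX304), which are obtained separately. The clone belongs to a kit of ORF entry clones, and the associated publication concerns resistance to RAF inhibition through reactivation of the MAP kinase pathway.
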