>Addgene plasmid #23602 | pDONR223-TXNDC3 | depositor partial sequence | sequence record 10722 | Author sequence
ATGGCAAGCAAAAAACGAGAAGTCCAGTTACAGACAGTCATCAATAATCAAAGCCTGTGGGATGAGATGT
TGCAGAACAAAGGCTTAACAGTGATTGATGTTTACCAAGCCTGGTGTGGACCTTGCAGAGCAATGCAACC
TTTATTCAGAAAATTGAAAAATGAACTGAACGAAGACGAAATTCTGCATTTTGCTGTCGCAGAAGCTGAC
AACATTGTGACTTTGCAGCCATTTAGAGATAAATGTGAACCTGTTTTTCTCTTTAGTGTTAATGGCAAAA
TTATCGAAAAGATTCAGGGTGCAAATGCACCGCTTGTTAATAAAAAAGTTATTAATTTGATCGATGAGGA
GAGAAAAATTGCAGCAGGTGAAATGGCTCGACCTCAGTATCCTGAAATTCCATTAGTAGACTCAGATTCA
GAAGTTAGTGAAGAATCACCATGTGAAAGTGTTCAGGAATTATACAGTATTGCTATTATCAAACCGGATG
CTGTGATTAGTAAAAAAGTTCTAGAAATTAAAAGAAAAATTACCAAAGCTGGATTTATTATAGAAGCAGA
GCATAAGACAGTGCTCACTGAAGAACAAGTTGTCAACTTCTATAGTCGAATAGCAGACCAGCGTGACTTC
GAAGAGTTTGTCTCTTTTATGACAAGTGGCTTAAGCTATATTCTAGTTGTATCTCAAGGAAGTAAACACA
ATCCTCCCTCTGAAGAAACCGAACCACAGACTGACACCGAACCTAACGAACGATCTGAGGATCAACCTGA
GGTCGAAGCCCAGGTTACACCTGGAATGATGAAGAACAAACAAGACAGTTTACAAGAATATCTGGAAAGA
CAACATTTAGCTCAGCTCTGTGACATTGAAGAGGATGCAGCTAATGTTGCTAAGTTCATGGATGCTTTCT
TCCCCGATTTTAAAAAAATGAAAAGCATGAAATTAGAAAAGACATTGGCATTACTTCGACCAAATCTCTT
TCATGAAAGGAAAGATGATGTTTTGCGTATTATTAAAGATGAAGACTTCAAAATACTGGAGCAAAGACAA
GTAGTATTATCGGAAAAAGAAGCACAAGCACTGTGCAAGGAATATGAAAATGAAGACTATTTTAATAAAC
TTATAGAAAACATGACCAGTGGTCCATCTCTAGCCCTTGTTTTATTGAGAGACAATGGCTTGCAATACTG
GAAACAATTACTGGGACCAAGAACTGTTGAAGAAGCCATTGAATATTTTCCAGAGAGTTTATGTGCACAG
TTTGCGATGGACAGTTTGCCGGTCAACCAGTTGTATGGCAGCGATTCATTAGAAACCGCTGAAAGGGAAA
TACAGCATTTCTTTCCTCTTCAAAGCACTTTAGGCTTGATTAAACCTCATGCAACAAGTGAACAAAGAGA
GCAGATCCTGAAGATAGTTAAGGAGGCTGGATTTGATCTGACACAGGTGAAGAAAATGTTCCTAACTCCT
GAGCAAACTGAGAAAATTTATCCAAAAGTAACAGGAAAAGACTTTTATAAAGATTTATTGGAAATGTTAT
CTGTGGGTCCATCTATGGTCATGATTCTGACCAAGTGGAATGCTGTTGCAGAATGGAGACGATTGATGGG
CCCAACAGACCCAGAAGAAGCAAAATTACTTTCCCCTGACTCCATCCGAGCCCAGTTTGGAATAAGTAAA
TTGAAAAACATTGTCCATGGAGCATCTAACGCCTATGAAGCAAAAGAGGTTGTTAATAGACTCTTTGAGG
ATCCTGAGGAAAACTAA
