>Addgene plasmid #23602 | pDONR223-TXNDC3 | addgene partial sequence | sequence record 29395 | 23602 with M13pUC-fwd
AGCTCGGGCCCAATAATGATTTTATTTTGACTGATAGTGACCTGTTCGTTGCAACAAATTGATGAGCAAT
GCTTTTTTATAATGCCAACTTTGTACAAAAAAGTTGGCATGGCAAGCAAAAAACGAGAAGTCCAGTTACA
GACAGTCATCAATAATCAAAGCCTGTGGGATGAGATGTTGCAGAACAAAGGCTTAACAGTGATTGATGTT
TACCAAGCCTGGTGTGGACCTTGCAGAGCAATGCAACCTTTATTCAGAAAATTGAAAAATGAACTGAACG
AAGACGAAATTCTGCATTTTGCTGTCGCAGAAGCTGACAACATTGTGACTTTGCAGCCATTTAGAGATAA
ATGTGAACCTGTTTTTCTCTTTAGTGTTAATGGCAAAATTATCGAAAAGATTCAGGGTGCAAATGCACCG
CTTGTTAATAAAAAAGTTATTAATTTGATCGATGAGGAGAGAAAAATTGCAGCAGGTGAAATGGCTCGAC
CTCAGTATCCTGAAATTCCATTAGTAGACTCAGATTCAGAAGTTAGTGAAGAATCACCATGTGAAAGTGT
TCAGGAATTATACAGTATTGCTATTATCAAACCGGATGCTGTGATTAGTAAAAAAGTTCTAGAAATTAAA
A
